Addgene plasmid #87191: px330-MRPsg3
Purpose: disruption of human RMRP gene via CRISPR-Cas9, guide 3
Depositing lab: Thomas Cech. Depositing organization: University of Colorado, Boulder. Publication: Targeted CRISPR disruption reveals a role for RNase MRP RNA in human preribosomal RNA processing. Goldfarb KC, Cech TR. Genes Dev. 2017 Jan 1;31(1):59-71. doi: 10.1101/gad.286963.116. Epub 2017 Jan 23. PubMed 28115465.
Backbone
  Vector backbone: pUC ori vector
  Vector type: Mammalian Expression, CRISPR
Growth in bacteria
  Bacterial resistance: Ampicillin, 100 μg/mL
  Growth temperature: 37°C
  Growth strain: DH5alpha
  Copy number: High Copy
Gene/Insert
  Gene/Insert name: human MRP RNA CRISPR guide #3
  gRNA/shRNA sequence: GCTCAGCGGGATACGCTTCT
  Species: H. sapiens (human)
  Insert size (bp): 20
  Entrez Gene: RMRP (a.k.a. CHH, NME1, RMRPR, RRP2)
  Promoter: human U6
  Cloning method: Restriction Enzyme; 5′ cloning site BbsI (destroyed during cloning); 3′ cloning site BbsI (destroyed during cloning)
  Sequencing primers: 5′ GACTATCATATGCTTACCGT; 3′ CGTAAGTTATGTAACGGGTACCT
Terms and licenses: Academic/Nonprofit Terms; Industry Terms: Not Available to Industry
How to cite: px330-MRPsg3 was a gift from Thomas Cech (Addgene plasmid # 87191 ; http://n2t.net/addgene:87191 ; RRID:Addgene_87191)
