[The description below was written by a language model from this plasmid's Addgene catalogue record and pLannotate feature annotations shown in this document.]
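Description:
px330-MRPsg3 is a mammalian CRISPR-Cas9 expression plasmid built on a pX330-type, pUC-origin backbone and designed to disrupt the human RMRP gene, which encodes the RNA component of RNase MRP. It is an all-in-one, transfection-based vector of about 8.5 kb that delivers both the guide RNA and the nuclease from a single plasmid. In bacteria it replicates at high copy number from a ColE1/pUC-type origin and is selected with ampicillin through the β-lactamase (AmpR) gene. The feature table also shows an M13/f1-type phage origin, short bom and rop fragments, and a single AAV2 ITR; these appear to be backbone remnants, and one ITR would not support AAV packaging.

The payload consists of two expression units. A human U6 RNA polymerase III promoter drives a 20-nt spacer, the third of the depositor's RMRP-targeting guides. The spacer was inserted between two BbsI sites that were destroyed during cloning, and it is fused to the Streptococcus pyogenes gRNA scaffold. A partial second scaffold fragment is annotated just downstream. The second unit uses a hybrid CBh-style promoter (CMV enhancer, chicken β-actin promoter and a hybrid intron) to express S. pyogenes Cas9. The annotation software splits Cas9 into contiguous N- and C-terminal portions that together form one continuous coding sequence. It ends in a nucleoplasmin bipartite nuclear localization signal and is followed by a bGH polyadenylation signal. No mammalian selection marker or fluorescent reporter is annotated. The plasmid is used to introduce targeted cuts in RMRP in human cells, in order to study the role of RNase MRP RNA in preribosomal RNA processing.
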