Features (pLannotate 1.2.2; 18 found; start..end, strand, type, name):
      1..241     +  promoter       U6 promoter: RNA polymerase III promoter for human U6 snRNA
    270..345     +  misc_RNA       gRNA scaffold: guide RNA scaffold for the Streptococcus pyogenes CRISPR/Cas9 system
    352..395     +  misc_RNA       gRNA scaffold (fragment): guide RNA scaffold for the Streptococcus pyogenes CRISPR/Cas9 system
    442..727     +  enhancer       CMV enhancer: human cytomegalovirus immediate early enhancer; contains an 18-bp deletion relative to the standard CMV enhancer
    729..1006    +  promoter       chicken β-actin promoter: No description available
   1007..1235    +  intron         hybrid intron: hybrid between chicken β-actin (CBA) and minute virus of mice (MMV) introns (Gray et al., 2011)
   1373..2974    +  CDS            Cas9(N): N-terminal portion of Streptococcus pyogenes Cas9 (Zetsche et al., 2015)
   2975..5473    +  CDS            Cas9(C): C-terminal portion of Streptococcus pyogenes Cas9 (Zetsche et al., 2015)
   5474..5521    +  CDS            nucleoplasmin NLS: bipartite nuclear localization signal from nucleoplasmin
   5555..5666    +  polyA_signal   bGH poly(A) signal: bovine growth hormone polyadenylation signal
   5771..5911    +  repeat_region  AAV2 ITR: inverted terminal repeat of adeno-associated virus serotype 2 inverted
   5916..5967    -  misc_feature   bom (fragment): basis of mobility region from pBR322
   5986..6366    +  rep_origin     M13 ori (sequence partly withheld): M13 bacteriophage origin of replication; arrow indicates direction of (+) strand synthesis
   6442..6491    -  misc_feature   bom (fragment): basis of mobility region from pBR322
   6593..6628    -  CDS            rop (fragment): Rop protein, which maintains plasmids at low copy number; rop
   6723..6827    +  promoter       AmpR promoter: bla
   6828..7688    +  CDS            AmpR: β-lactamase; bla; confers resistance to ampicillin, carbenicillin, and related antibiotics
   7859..8447    +  rep_origin     ori: high-copy-number ColE1/pMB1/pBR322/pUC origin of replication
>Addgene plasmid #87191 | px330-MRPsg3 | depositor full sequence | sequence record 170159 | Full Sequence
GAGGGCCTATTTCCCATGATTCCTTCATATTTGCATATACGATACAAGGCTGTTAGAGAGATAATTGGAA
TTAATTTGACTGTAAACACAAAGATATTAGTACAAAATACGTGACGTAGAAAGTAATAATTTCTTGGGTA
GTTTGCAGTTTTAAAATTATGTTTTAAAATGGACTATCATATGCTTACCGTAACTTGAAAGTATTTCGAT
TTCTTGGCTTTATATATCTTGTGGAAAGGACGAAACACCGCTCAGCGGGATACGCTTCTGTTTTAGAGCT
AGAAATAGCAAGTTAAAATAAGGCTAGTCCGTTATCAACTTGAAAAAGTGGCACCGAGTCGGTGCTTTTT
TGTTTTAGAGCTAGAAATAGCAAGTTAAAATAAGGCTAGTCCGTTTTTAGCGCGTGCGCCAATTCTGCAG
ACAAATGGCTCTAGAGGTACCCGTTACATAACTTACGGTAAATGGCCCGCCTGGCTGACCGCCCAACGAC
CCCCGCCCATTGACGTCAATAGTAACGCCAATAGGGACTTTCCATTGACGTCAATGGGTGGAGTATTTAC
GGTAAACTGCCCACTTGGCAGTACATCAAGTGTATCATATGCCAAGTACGCCCCCTATTGACGTCAATGA
CGGTAAATGGCCCGCCTGGCATTGTGCCCAGTACATGACCTTATGGGACTTTCCTACTTGGCAGTACATC
TACGTATTAGTCATCGCTATTACCATGGTCGAGGTGAGCCCCACGTTCTGCTTCACTCTCCCCATCTCCC
CCCCCTCCCCACCCCCAATTTTGTATTTATTTATTTTTTAATTATTTTGTGCAGCGATGGGGGCGGGGGG
GGGGGGGGGGCGCGCGCCAGGCGGGGCGGGGCGGGGCGAGGGGCGGGGCGGGGCGAGGCGGAGAGGTGCG
GCGGCAGCCAATCAGAGCGGCGCGCTCCGAAAGTTTCCTTTTATGGCGAGGCGGCGGCGGCGGCGGCCCT
ATAAAAAGCGAAGCGCGCGGCGGGCGGGAGTCGCTGCGACGCTGCCTTCGCCCCGTGCCCCGCTCCGCCG
CCGCCTCGCGCCGCCCGCCCCGGCTCTGACTGACCGCGTTACTCCCACAGGTGAGCGGGCGGGACGGCCC
TTCTCCTCCGGGCTGTAATTAGCTGAGCAAGAGGTAAGGGTTTAAGGGATGGTTGGTTGGTGGGGTATTA
ATGTTTAATTACCTGGAGCACCTGCCTGAAATCACTTTTTTTCAGGTTGGACCGGTGCCACCATGGACTA
TAAGGACCACGACGGAGACTACAAGGATCATGATATTGATTACAAAGACGATGACGATAAGATGGCCCCA
AAGAAGAAGCGGAAGGTCGGTATCCACGGAGTCCCAGCAGCCGACAAGAAGTACAGCATCGGCCTGGACA
TCGGCACCAACTCTGTGGGCTGGGCCGTGATCACCGACGAGTACAAGGTGCCCAGCAAGAAATTCAAGGT
GCTGGGCAACACCGACCGGCACAGCATCAAGAAGAACCTGATCGGAGCCCTGCTGTTCGACAGCGGCGAA
ACAGCCGAGGCCACCCGGCTGAAGAGAACCGCCAGAAGAAGATACACCAGACGGAAGAACCGGATCTGCT
ATCTGCAAGAGATCTTCAGCAACGAGATGGCCAAGGTGGACGACAGCTTCTTCCACAGACTGGAAGAGTC
CTTCCTGGTGGAAGAGGATAAGAAGCACGAGCGGCACCCCATCTTCGGCAACATCGTGGACGAGGTGGCC
TACCACGAGAAGTACCCCACCATCTACCACCTGAGAAAGAAACTGGTGGACAGCACCGACAAGGCCGACC
TGCGGCTGATCTATCTGGCCCTGGCCCACATGATCAAGTTCCGGGGCCACTTCCTGATCGAGGGCGACCT
GAACCCCGACAACAGCGACGTGGACAAGCTGTTCATCCAGCTGGTGCAGACCTACAACCAGCTGTTCGAG
GAAAACCCCATCAACGCCAGCGGCGTGGACGCCAAGGCCATCCTGTCTGCCAGACTGAGCAAGAGCAGAC
GGCTGGAAAATCTGATCGCCCAGCTGCCCGGCGAGAAGAAGAATGGCCTGTTCGGAAACCTGATTGCCCT
GAGCCTGGGCCTGACCCCCAACTTCAAGAGCAACTTCGACCTGGCCGAGGATGCCAAACTGCAGCTGAGC
AAGGACACCTACGACGACGACCTGGACAACCTGCTGGCCCAGATCGGCGACCAGTACGCCGACCTGTTTC
TGGCCGCCAAGAACCTGTCCGACGCCATCCTGCTGAGCGACATCCTGAGAGTGAACACCGAGATCACCAA
GGCCCCCCTGAGCGCCTCTATGATCAAGAGATACGACGAGCACCACCAGGACCTGACCCTGCTGAAAGCT
CTCGTGCGGCAGCAGCTGCCTGAGAAGTACAAAGAGATTTTCTTCGACCAGAGCAAGAACGGCTACGCCG
GCTACATTGACGGCGGAGCCAGCCAGGAAGAGTTCTACAAGTTCATCAAGCCCATCCTGGAAAAGATGGA
CGGCACCGAGGAACTGCTCGTGAAGCTGAACAGAGAGGACCTGCTGCGGAAGCAGCGGACCTTCGACAAC
GGCAGCATCCCCCACCAGATCCACCTGGGAGAGCTGCACGCCATTCTGCGGCGGCAGGAAGATTTTTACC
CATTCCTGAAGGACAACCGGGAAAAGATCGAGAAGATCCTGACCTTCCGCATCCCCTACTACGTGGGCCC
TCTGGCCAGGGGAAACAGCAGATTCGCCTGGATGACCAGAAAGAGCGAGGAAACCATCACCCCCTGGAAC
TTCGAGGAAGTGGTGGACAAGGGCGCTTCCGCCCAGAGCTTCATCGAGCGGATGACCAACTTCGATAAGA
ACCTGCCCAACGAGAAGGTGCTGCCCAAGCACAGCCTGCTGTACGAGTACTTCACCGTGTATAACGAGCT
GACCAAAGTGAAATACGTGACCGAGGGAATGAGAAAGCCCGCCTTCCTGAGCGGCGAGCAGAAAAAGGCC
ATCGTGGACCTGCTGTTCAAGACCAACCGGAAAGTGACCGTGAAGCAGCTGAAAGAGGACTACTTCAAGA
AAATCGAGTGCTTCGACTCCGTGGAAATCTCCGGCGTGGAAGATCGGTTCAACGCCTCCCTGGGCACATA
CCACGATCTGCTGAAAATTATCAAGGACAAGGACTTCCTGGACAATGAGGAAAACGAGGACATTCTGGAA
GATATCGTGCTGACCCTGACACTGTTTGAGGACAGAGAGATGATCGAGGAACGGCTGAAAACCTATGCCC
ACCTGTTCGACGACAAAGTGATGAAGCAGCTGAAGCGGCGGAGATACACCGGCTGGGGCAGGCTGAGCCG
GAAGCTGATCAACGGCATCCGGGACAAGCAGTCCGGCAAGACAATCCTGGATTTCCTGAAGTCCGACGGC
TTCGCCAACAGAAACTTCATGCAGCTGATCCACGACGACAGCCTGACCTTTAAAGAGGACATCCAGAAAG
CCCAGGTGTCCGGCCAGGGCGATAGCCTGCACGAGCACATTGCCAATCTGGCCGGCAGCCCCGCCATTAA
GAAGGGCATCCTGCAGACAGTGAAGGTGGTGGACGAGCTCGTGAAAGTGATGGGCCGGCACAAGCCCGAG
AACATCGTGATCGAAATGGCCAGAGAGAACCAGACCACCCAGAAGGGACAGAAGAACAGCCGCGAGAGAA
TGAAGCGGATCGAAGAGGGCATCAAAGAGCTGGGCAGCCAGATCCTGAAAGAACACCCCGTGGAAAACAC
CCAGCTGCAGAACGAGAAGCTGTACCTGTACTACCTGCAGAATGGGCGGGATATGTACGTGGACCAGGAA
CTGGACATCAACCGGCTGTCCGACTACGATGTGGACCATATCGTGCCTCAGAGCTTTCTGAAGGACGACT
CCATCGACAACAAGGTGCTGACCAGAAGCGACAAGAACCGGGGCAAGAGCGACAACGTGCCCTCCGAAGA
GGTCGTGAAGAAGATGAAGAACTACTGGCGGCAGCTGCTGAACGCCAAGCTGATTACCCAGAGAAAGTTC
GACAATCTGACCAAGGCCGAGAGAGGCGGCCTGAGCGAACTGGATAAGGCCGGCTTCATCAAGAGACAGC
TGGTGGAAACCCGGCAGATCACAAAGCACGTGGCACAGATCCTGGACTCCCGGATGAACACTAAGTACGA
CGAGAATGACAAGCTGATCCGGGAAGTGAAAGTGATCACCCTGAAGTCCAAGCTGGTGTCCGATTTCCGG
AAGGATTTCCAGTTTTACAAAGTGCGCGAGATCAACAACTACCACCACGCCCACGACGCCTACCTGAACG
CCGTCGTGGGAACCGCCCTGATCAAAAAGTACCCTAAGCTGGAAAGCGAGTTCGTGTACGGCGACTACAA
GGTGTACGACGTGCGGAAGATGATCGCCAAGAGCGAGCAGGAAATCGGCAAGGCTACCGCCAAGTACTTC
TTCTACAGCAACATCATGAACTTTTTCAAGACCGAGATTACCCTGGCCAACGGCGAGATCCGGAAGCGGC
CTCTGATCGAGACAAACGGCGAAACCGGGGAGATCGTGTGGGATAAGGGCCGGGATTTTGCCACCGTGCG
GAAAGTGCTGAGCATGCCCCAAGTGAATATCGTGAAAAAGACCGAGGTGCAGACAGGCGGCTTCAGCAAA
GAGTCTATCCTGCCCAAGAGGAACAGCGATAAGCTGATCGCCAGAAAGAAGGACTGGGACCCTAAGAAGT
ACGGCGGCTTCGACAGCCCCACCGTGGCCTATTCTGTGCTGGTGGTGGCCAAAGTGGAAAAGGGCAAGTC
CAAGAAACTGAAGAGTGTGAAAGAGCTGCTGGGGATCACCATCATGGAAAGAAGCAGCTTCGAGAAGAAT
CCCATCGACTTTCTGGAAGCCAAGGGCTACAAAGAAGTGAAAAAGGACCTGATCATCAAGCTGCCTAAGT
ACTCCCTGTTCGAGCTGGAAAACGGCCGGAAGAGAATGCTGGCCTCTGCCGGCGAACTGCAGAAGGGAAA
CGAACTGGCCCTGCCCTCCAAATATGTGAACTTCCTGTACCTGGCCAGCCACTATGAGAAGCTGAAGGGC
TCCCCCGAGGATAATGAGCAGAAACAGCTGTTTGTGGAACAGCACAAGCACTACCTGGACGAGATCATCG
AGCAGATCAGCGAGTTCTCCAAGAGAGTGATCCTGGCCGACGCTAATCTGGACAAAGTGCTGTCCGCCTA
CAACAAGCACCGGGATAAGCCCATCAGAGAGCAGGCCGAGAATATCATCCACCTGTTTACCCTGACCAAT
CTGGGAGCCCCTGCCGCCTTCAAGTACTTTGACACCACCATCGACCGGAAGAGGTACACCAGCACCAAAG
AGGTGCTGGACGCCACCCTGATCCACCAGAGCATCACCGGCCTGTACGAGACACGGATCGACCTGTCTCA
GCTGGGAGGCGACAAAAGGCCGGCGGCCACGAAAAAGGCCGGCCAGGCAAAAAAGAAAAAGTAAGAATTC
CTAGAGCTCGCTGATCAGCCTCGACTGTGCCTTCTAGTTGCCAGCCATCTGTTGTTTGCCCCTCCCCCGT
GCCTTCCTTGACCCTGGAAGGTGCCACTCCCACTGTCCTTTCCTAATAAAATGAGGAAATTGCATCGCAT
TGTCTGAGTAGGTGTCATTCTATTCTGGGGGGTGGGGTGGGGCAGGACAGCAAGGGGGAGGATTGGGAAG
AGAATAGCAGGCATGCTGGGGAGCGGCCGCAGGAACCCCTAGTGATGGAGTTGGCCACTCCCTCTCTGCG
CGCTCGCTCGCTCACTGAGGCCGGGCGACCAAAGGTCGCCCGACGCCCGGGCTTTGCCCGGGCGGCCTCA
GTGAGCGAGCGAGCGCGCAGCTGCCTGCAGGGGCGCCTGATGCGGTATTTTCTCCTTACGCATCTGTGCG
GTATTTCACACCGCATA
[142 nt withheld, positions 5968-6109]
C
[141 nt withheld, positions 6111-6251]
CCTTTGACGTTGGAGTCCACGTTCTTT
[37 nt withheld, positions 6279-6315]
ACCCTATCTCGGGCTATTCTTTTGATTTATAAGGGATTTTGCCGATTTCGGCCTATTGGTTAAAAAATGA
GCTGATTTAACAAAAATTTAACGCGAATTTTAACAAAATATTAACGTTTACAATTTTATGGTGCACTCTC
AGTACAATCTGCTCTGATGCCGCATAGTTAAGCCAGCCCCGACACCCGCCAACACCCGCTGACGCGCCCT
GACGGGCTTGTCTGCTCCCGGCATCCGCTTACAGACAAGCTGTGACCGTCTCCGGGAGCTGCATGTGTCA
GAGGTTTTCACCGTCATCACCGAAACGCGCGAGACGAAAGGGCCTCGTGATACGCCTATTTTTATAGGTT
AATGTCATGATAATAATGGTTTCTTAGACGTCAGGTGGCACTTTTCGGGGAAATGTGCGCGGAACCCCTA
TTTGTTTATTTTTCTAAATACATTCAAATATGTATCCGCTCATGAGACAATAACCCTGATAAATGCTTCA
ATAATATTGAAAAAGGAAGAGTATGAGTATTCAACATTTCCGTGTCGCCCTTATTCCCTTTTTTGCGGCA
TTTTGCCTTCCTGTTTTTGCTCACCCAGAAACGCTGGTGAAAGTAAAAGATGCTGAAGATCAGTTGGGTG
CACGAGTGGGTTACATCGAACTGGATCTCAACAGCGGTAAGATCCTTGAGAGTTTTCGCCCCGAAGAACG
TTTTCCAATGATGAGCACTTTTAAAGTTCTGCTATGTGGCGCGGTATTATCCCGTATTGACGCCGGGCAA
GAGCAACTCGGTCGCCGCATACACTATTCTCAGAATGACTTGGTTGAGTACTCACCAGTCACAGAAAAGC
ATCTTACGGATGGCATGACAGTAAGAGAATTATGCAGTGCTGCCATAACCATGAGTGATAACACTGCGGC
CAACTTACTTCTGACAACGATCGGAGGACCGAAGGAGCTAACCGCTTTTTTGCACAACATGGGGGATCAT
GTAACTCGCCTTGATCGTTGGGAACCGGAGCTGAATGAAGCCATACCAAACGACGAGCGTGACACCACGA
TGCCTGTAGCAATGGCAACAACGTTGCGCAAACTATTAACTGGCGAACTACTTACTCTAGCTTCCCGGCA
ACAATTAATAGACTGGATGGAGGCGGATAAAGTTGCAGGACCACTTCTGCGCTCGGCCCTTCCGGCTGGC
TGGTTTATTGCTGATAAATCTGGAGCCGGTGAGCGTGGAAGCCGCGGTATCATTGCAGCACTGGGGCCAG
ATGGTAAGCCCTCCCGTATCGTAGTTATCTACACGACGGGGAGTCAGGCAACTATGGATGAACGAAATAG
ACAGATCGCTGAGATAGGTGCCTCACTGATTAAGCATTGGTAACTGTCAGACCAAGTTTACTCATATATA
CTTTAGATTGATTTAAAACTTCATTTTTAATTTAAAAGGATCTAGGTGAAGATCCTTTTTGATAATCTCA
TGACCAAAATCCCTTAACGTGAGTTTTCGTTCCACTGAGCGTCAGACCCCGTAGAAAAGATCAAAGGATC
TTCTTGAGATCCTTTTTTTCTGCGCGTAATCTGCTGCTTGCAAACAAAAAAACCACCGCTACCAGCGGTG
GTTTGTTTGCCGGATCAAGAGCTACCAACTCTTTTTCCGAAGGTAACTGGCTTCAGCAGAGCGCAGATAC
CAAATACTGTCCTTCTAGTGTAGCCGTAGTTAGGCCACCACTTCAAGAACTCTGTAGCACCGCCTACATA
CCTCGCTCTGCTAATCCTGTTACCAGTGGCTGCTGCCAGTGGCGATAAGTCGTGTCTTACCGGGTTGGAC
TCAAGACGATAGTTACCGGATAAGGCGCAGCGGTCGGGCTGAACGGGGGGTTCGTGCACACAGCCCAGCT
TGGAGCGAACGACCTACACCGAACTGAGATACCTACAGCGTGAGCTATGAGAAAGCGCCACGCTTCCCGA
AGGGAGAAAGGCGGACAGGTATCCGGTAAGCGGCAGGGTCGGAACAGGAGAGCGCACGAGGGAGCTTCCA
GGGGGAAACGCCTGGTATCTTTATAGTCCTGTCGGGTTTCGCCACCTCTGACTTGAGCGTCGATTTTTGT
GATGCTCGTCAGGGGGGCGGAGCCTATGGAAAAACGCCAGCAACGCGGCCTTTTTACGGTTCCTGGCCTT
TTGCTGGCCTTTTGCTCACATGT
