>Addgene plasmid #87191 | px330-MRPsg3 | depositor partial sequence | sequence record 170160 | hU6 promoter
TTTCCCATGATTCCTTCATATTTGCATATACGATACAAGGCTGTTAGAGAGATAATTGGAATTAATTTGA
CTGTAAACACAAAGATATTAGTACAAAATACGTGACGTAGAAAGTAATAATTTCTTGGGTAGTTTGCAGT
TTTAAAATTATGTTTTAAAATGGACTATCATATGCTTACCGTAACTTGAAAGTATTTCGATTTCTTGGCT
TTATATATCTT
