>Addgene plasmid #87191 | px330-MRPsg3 | depositor partial sequence | sequence record 170161 | full length sgRNA
GTGGAAAGGACGAAACACCGCTCAGCGGGATACGCTTCTTTTTAGAGCTAGAAATAGCAAGTTAAAATAA
GGCTAGTCCGTTATCAACTTGAAAAAGTGGCACCGAGTCGGTGCT
