>Addgene plasmid #87191 | px330-MRPsg3 | addgene partial sequence | sequence record 173908 | Addgene Partial NGS Result
GTGCCCCGCTCCGCCGCCGCCTCGCGCCGCCCGCCCCGGCTCTGACTGACCGCGTTACTCCCACAGGTGA
GCGGGCGGGACGGCCCTTCTCCTCCGGGCTGTAATTAGCTGAGCAAGAGGTAAGGGTTTAAGGGATGGTT
GGTTGGTGGGGTATTAATGTTTAATTACCTGGAGCACCTGCCTGAAATCACTTTTTTTCAGGTTGGACCG
GTGCCACCATGGACTATAAGGACCACGACGGAGACTACAAGGATCATGATATTGATTACAAAGACGATGA
CGATAAGATGGCCCCAAAGAAGAAGCGGAAGGTCGGTATCCACGGAGTCCCAGCAGCCGACAAGAAGTAC
AGCATCGGCCTGGACATCGGCACCAACTCTGTGGGCTGGGCCGTGATCACCGACGAGTACAAGGTGCCCA
GCAAGAAATTCAAGGTGCTGGGCAACACCGACCGGCACAGCATCAAGAAGAACCTGATCGGAGCCCTGCT
GTTCGACAGCGGCGAAACAGCCGAGGCCACCCGGCTGAAGAGAACCGCCAGAAGAAGATACACCAGACGG
AAGAACCGGATCTGCTATCTGCAAGAGATCTTCAGCAACGAGATGGCCAAGGTGGACGACAGCTTCTTCC
ACAGACTGGAAGAGTCCTTCCTGGTGGAAGAGGATAAGAAGCACGAGCGGCACCCCATCTTCGGCAACAT
CGTGGACGAGGTGGCCTACCACGAGAAGTACCCCACCATCTACCACCTGAGAAAGAAACTGGTGGACAGC
ACCGACAAGGCCGACCTGCGGCTGATCTATCTGGCCCTGGCCCACATGATCAAGTTCCGGGGCCACTTCC
TGATCGAGGGCGACCTGAACCCCGACAACAGCGACGTGGACAAGCTGTTCATCCAGCTGGTGCAGACCTA
CAACCAGCTGTTCGAGGAAAACCCCATCAACGCCAGCGGCGTGGACGCCAAGGCCATCCTGTCTGCCAGA
CTGAGCAAGAGCAGACGGCTGGAAAATCTGATCGCCCAGCTGCCCGGCGAGAAGAAGAATGGCCTGTTCG
GAAACCTGATTGCCCTGAGCCTGGGCCTGACCCCCAACTTCAAGAGCAACTTCGACCTGGCCGAGGATGC
CAAACTGCAGCTGAGCAAGGACACCTACGACGACGACCTGGACAACCTGCTGGCCCAGATCGGCGACCAG
TACGCCGACCTGTTTCTGGCCGCCAAGAACCTGTCCGACGCCATCCTGCTGAGCGACATCCTGAGAGTGA
ACACCGAGATCACCAAGGCCCCCCTGAGCGCCTCTATGATCAAGAGATACGACGAGCACCACCAGGACCT
GACCCTGCTGAAAGCTCTCGTGCGGCAGCAGCTGCCTGAGAAGTACAAAGAGATTTTCTTCGACCAGAGC
AAGAACGGCTACGCCGGCTACATTGACGGCGGAGCCAGCCAGGAAGAGTTCTACAAGTTCATCAAGCCCA
TCCTGGAAAAGATGGACGGCACCGAGGAACTGCTCGTGAAGCTGAACAGAGAGGACCTGCTGCGGAAGCA
GCGGACCTTCGACAACGGCAGCATCCCCCACCAGATCCACCTGGGAGAGCTGCACGCCATTCTGCGGCGG
CAGGAAGATTTTTACCCATTCCTGAAGGACAACCGGGAAAAGATCGAGAAGATCCTGACCTTCCGCATCC
CCTACTACGTGGGCCCTCTGGCCAGGGGAAACAGCAGATTCGCCTGGATGACCAGAAAGAGCGAGGAAAC
CATCACCCCCTGGAACTTCGAGGAAGTGGTGGACAAGGGCGCTTCCGCCCAGAGCTTCATCGAGCGGATG
ACCAACTTCGATAAGAACCTGCCCAACGAGAAGGTGCTGCCCAAGCACAGCCTGCTGTACGAGTACTTCA
CCGTGTATAACGAGCTGACCAAAGTGAAATACGTGACCGAGGGAATGAGAAAGCCCGCCTTCCTGAGCGG
CGAGCAGAAAAAGGCCATCGTGGACCTGCTGTTCAAGACCAACCGGAAAGTGACCGTGAAGCAGCTGAAA
GAGGACTACTTCAAGAAAATCGAGTGCTTCGACTCCGTGGAAATCTCCGGCGTGGAAGATCGGTTCAACG
CCTCCCTGGGCACATACCACGATCTGCTGAAAATTATCAAGGACAAGGACTTCCTGGACAATGAGGAAAA
CGAGGACATTCTGGAAGATATCGTGCTGACCCTGACACTGTTTGAGGACAGAGAGATGATCGAGGAACGG
CTGAAAACCTATGCCCACCTGTTCGACGACAAAGTGATGAAGCAGCTGAAGCGGCGGAGATACACCGGCT
GGGGCAGGCTGAGCCGGAAGCTGATCAACGGCATCCGGGACAAGCAGTCCGGCAAGACAATCCTGGATTT
CCTGAAGTCCGACGGCTTCGCCAACAGAAACTTCATGCAGCTGATCCACGACGACAGCCTGACCTTTAAA
GAGGACATCCAGAAAGCCCAGGTGTCCGGCCAGGGCGATAGCCTGCACGAGCACATTGCCAATCTGGCCG
GCAGCCCCGCCATTAAGAAGGGCATCCTGCAGACAGTGAAGGTGGTGGACGAGCTCGTGAAAGTGATGGG
CCGGCACAAGCCCGAGAACATCGTGATCGAAATGGCCAGAGAGAACCAGACCACCCAGAAGGGACAGAAG
AACAGCCGCGAGAGAATGAAGCGGATCGAAGAGGGCATCAAAGAGCTGGGCAGCCAGATCCTGAAAGAAC
ACCCCGTGGAAAACACCCAGCTGCAGAACGAGAAGCTGTACCTGTACTACCTGCAGAATGGGCGGGATAT
GTACGTGGACCAGGAACTGGACATCAACCGGCTGTCCGACTACGATGTGGACCATATCGTGCCTCAGAGC
TTTCTGAAGGACGACTCCATCGACAACAAGGTGCTGACCAGAAGCGACAAGAACCGGGGCAAGAGCGACA
ACGTGCCCTCCGAAGAGGTCGTGAAGAAGATGAAGAACTACTGGCGGCAGCTGCTGAACGCCAAGCTGAT
TACCCAGAGAAAGTTCGACAATCTGACCAAGGCCGAGAGAGGCGGCCTGAGCGAACTGGATAAGGCCGGC
TTCATCAAGAGACAGCTGGTGGAAACCCGGCAGATCACAAAGCACGTGGCACAGATCCTGGACTCCCGGA
TGAACACTAAGTACGACGAGAATGACAAGCTGATCCGGGAAGTGAAAGTGATCACCCTGAAGTCCAAGCT
GGTGTCCGATTTCCGGAAGGATTTCCAGTTTTACAAAGTGCGCGAGATCAACAACTACCACCACGCCCAC
GACGCCTACCTGAACGCCGTCGTGGGAACCGCCCTGATCAAAAAGTACCCTAAGCTGGAAAGCGAGTTCG
TGTACGGCGACTACAAGGTGTACGACGTGCGGAAGATGATCGCCAAGAGCGAGCAGGAAATCGGCAAGGC
TACCGCCAAGTACTTCTTCTACAGCAACATCATGAACTTTTTCAAGACCGAGATTACCCTGGCCAACGGC
GAGATCCGGAAGCGGCCTCTGATCGAGACAAACGGCGAAACCGGGGAGATCGTGTGGGATAAGGGCCGGG
ATTTTGCCACCGTGCGGAAAGTGCTGAGCATGCCCCAAGTGAATATCGTGAAAAAGACCGAGGTGCAGAC
AGGCGGCTTCAGCAAAGAGTCTATCCTGCCCAAGAGGAACAGCGATAAGCTGATCGCCAGAAAGAAGGAC
TGGGACCCTAAGAAGTACGGCGGCTTCGACAGCCCCACCGTGGCCTATTCTGTGCTGGTGGTGGCCAAAG
TGGAAAAGGGCAAGTCCAAGAAACTGAAGAGTGTGAAAGAGCTGCTGGGGATCACCATCATGGAAAGAAG
CAGCTTCGAGAAGAATCCCATCGACTTTCTGGAAGCCAAGGGCTACAAAGAAGTGAAAAAGGACCTGATC
ATCAAGCTGCCTAAGTACTCCCTGTTCGAGCTGGAAAACGGCCGGAAGAGAATGCTGGCCTCTGCCGGCG
AACTGCAGAAGGGAAACGAACTGGCCCTGCCCTCCAAATATGTGAACTTCCTGTACCTGGCCAGCCACTA
TGAGAAGCTGAAGGGCTCCCCCGAGGATAATGAGCAGAAACAGCTGTTTGTGGAACAGCACAAGCACTAC
CTGGACGAGATCATCGAGCAGATCAGCGAGTTCTCCAAGAGAGTGATCCTGGCCGACGCTAATCTGGACA
AAGTGCTGTCCGCCTACAACAAGCACCGGGATAAGCCCATCAGAGAGCAGGCCGAGAATATCATCCACCT
GTTTACCCTGACCAATCTGGGAGCCCCTGCCGCCTTCAAGTACTTTGACACCACCATCGACCGGAAGAGG
TACACCAGCACCAAAGAGGTGCTGGACGCCACCCTGATCCACCAGAGCATCACCGGCCTGTACGAGACAC
GGATCGACCTGTCTCAGCTGGGAGGCGACAAAAGGCCGGCGGCCACGAAAAAGGCCGGCCAGGCAAAAAA
GAAAAAGTAAGAATTCCTAGAGCTCGCTGATCAGCCTCGACTGTGCCTTCTAGTTGCCAGCCATCTGTTG
TTTGCCCCTCCCCCGTGCCTTCCTTGACCCTGGAAGGTGCCACTCCCACTGTCCTTTCCTAATAAAATGA
GGAAATTGCATCGCATTGTCTGAGTAGGTGTCATTCTATTCTGGGGGGTGGGGTGGGGCAGGACAGCAAG
GGGGAGGATTGGGAAGAGAATAGCAGGCATGCTGGGGAGCGGCCGCAGGAACCCCTAGTGATGGAGTTGG
CCACTCCCTCTCTGCGCGCTCGCTCGCTCACTGAGGCCGGGCGACCAAAGGTCGCCCGACGCCCGGGCTT
TGCCCGGGCGGCCTCAGTGAGCGAGCGAGCGCGCAGCTGCCTGCAGGGGCGCCTGATGCGGTATTTTCTC
CTTACGCATCTGTGCGGTATTTCACACCGCATA
[95 nt withheld, positions 4934-5028]
T
[46 nt withheld, positions 5030-5075]
C
[141 nt withheld, positions 5077-5217]
CCTTTGACGTTGGAGTCCACGTTCTTT
[37 nt withheld, positions 5245-5281]
ACTCTATCTCGGGCTATTCTTTTGATTTATAAGGGATTTTGCCGATTTCGGTCTATTGGTTAAAAAATGA
GCTGATTTAACAAAAATTTAACGCGAATTTTAACAAAATATTAACGTTTACAATTTTATGGTGCACTCTC
AGTACAATCTGCTCTGATGCCGCATAGTTAAGCCAGCCCCGACACCCGCCAACACCCGCTGACGCGCCCT
GACGGGCTTGTCTGCTCCCGGCATCCGCTTACAGACAAGCTGTGACCGTCTCCGGGAGCTGCATGTGTCA
GAGGTTTTCACCGTCATCACCGAAACGCGCGAGACGAAAGGGCCTCGTGATACGCCTATTTTTATAGGTT
AATGTCATGATAATAATGGTTTCTTAGACGTCAGGTGGCACTTTTCGGGGAAATGTGCGCGGAACCCCTA
TTTGTTTATTTTTCTAAATACATTCAAATATGTATCCGCTCATGAGACAATAACCCTGATAAATGCTTCA
ATAATATTGAAAAAGGAAGAGTATGAGTATTCAACATTTCCGTGTCGCCCTTATTCCCTTTTTTGCGGCA
TTTTGCCTTCCTGTTTTTGCTCACCCAGAAACGCTGGTGAAAGTAAAAGATGCTGAAGATCAGTTGGGTG
CACGAGTGGGTTACATCGAACTGGATCTCAACAGCGGTAAGATCCTTGAGAGTTTTCGCCCCGAAGAACG
TTTTCCAATGATGAGCACTTTTAAAGTTCTGCTATGTGGCGCGGTATTATCCCGTATTGACGCCGGGCAA
GAGCAACTCGGTCGCCGCATACACTATTCTCAGAATGACTTGGTTGAGTACTCACCAGTCACAGAAAAGC
ATCTTACGGATGGCATGACAGTAAGAGAATTATGCAGTGCTGCCATAACCATGAGTGATAACACTGCGGC
CAACTTACTTCTGACAACGATCGGAGGACCGAAGGAGCTAACCGCTTTTTTGCACAACATGGGGGATCAT
GTAACTCGCCTTGATCGTTGGGAACCGGAGCTGAATGAAGCCATACCAAACGACGAGCGTGACACCACGA
TGCCTGTAGCAATGGCAACAACGTTGCGCAAACTATTAACTGGCGAACTACTTACTCTAGCTTCCCGGCA
ACAATTAATAGACTGGATGGAGGCGGATAAAGTTGCAGGACCACTTCTGCGCTCGGCCCTTCCGGCTGGC
TGGTTTATTGCTGATAAATCTGGAGCCGGTGAGCGTGGAAGCCGCGGTATCATTGCAGCACTGGGGCCAG
ATGGTAAGCCCTCCCGTATCGTAGTTATCTACACGACGGGGAGTCAGGCAACTATGGATGAACGAAATAG
ACAGATCGCTGAGATAGGTGCCTCACTGATTAAGCATTGGTAACTGTCAGACCAAGTTTACTCATATATA
CTTTAGATTGATTTAAAACTTCATTTTTAATTTAAAAGGATCTAGGTGAAGATCCTTTTTGATAATCTCA
TGACCAAAATCCCTTAACGTGAGTTTTCGTTCCACTGAGCGTCAGACCCCGTAGAAAAGATCAAAGGATC
TTCTTGAGATCCTTTTTTTCTGCGCGTAATCTGCTGCTTGCAAACAAAAAAACCACCGCTACCAGCGGTG
GTTTGTTTGCCGGATCAAGAGCTACCAACTCTTTTTCCGAAGGTAACTGGCTTCAGCAGAGCGCAGATAC
CAAATACTGTTCTTCTAGTGTAGCCGTAGTTAGGCCACCACTTCAAGAACTCTGTAGCACCGCCTACATA
CCTCGCTCTGCTAATCCTGTTACCAGTGGCTGCTGCCAGTGGCGATAAGTCGTGTCTTACCGGGTTGGAC
TCAAGACGATAGTTACCGGATAAGGCGCAGCGGTCGGGCTGAACGGGGGGTTCGTGCACACAGCCCAGCT
TGGAGCGAACGACCTACACCGAACTGAGATACCTACAGCGTGAGCTATGAGAAAGCGCCACGCTTCCCGA
AGGGAGAAAGGCGGACAGGTATCCGGTAAGCGGCAGGGTCGGAACAGGAGAGCGCACGAGGGAGCTTCCA
GGGGGAAACGCCTGGTATCTTTATAGTCCTGTCGGGTTTCGCCACCTCTGACTTGAGCGTCGATTTTTGT
GATGCTCGTCAGGGGGGCGGAGCCTATGGAAAAACGCCAGCAACGCGGCCTTTTTACGGTTCCTGGCCTT
TTGCTGGCCTTTTGCTCACATGTGAGGGCCTATTTCCCATGATTCCTTCATATTTGCATATACGATACAA
GGCTGTTAGAGAGATAATTGGAATTAATTTGACTGTAAACACAAAGATATTAGTACAAAATACGTGACGT
AGAAAGTAATAATTTCTTGGGTAGTTTGCAGTTTTAAAATTATGTTTTAAAATGGACTATCATATGCTTA
CCGTAACTTGAAAGTATTTCGATTTCTTGGCTTTATATATCTTGTGGAAAGGACGAAACACCGCTCAGCG
GGATACGCTTCTGTTTTAGAGCTAGAAATAGCAAGTTAAAATAAGGCTAGTCCGTTATCAACTTGAAAAA
GTGGCACCGAGTCGGTGCTTTTTTGTTTTAGAGCTAGAAATAGCAAGTTAAAATAAGGCTAGTCCGTTTT
TAGCGCGTGCGCCAATTCTGCAGACAAATGGCTCTAGAGGTACCCGTTACATAACTTACGGTAAATGGCC
CGCCTGGCTGACCGCCCAACGACCCCCGCCCATTGACGTCAATAGTAACGCCAATAGGGACTTTCCATTG
ACGTCAATGGGTGGAGTATTTACGGTAAACTGCCCACTTGGCAGTACATCAAGTGTATCATATGCCAAGT
ACGCCCCCTATTGACGTCAATGACGGTAAATGGCCCGCCTGGCATTGTGCCCAGTACATGACCTTATGGG
ACTTTCCTACTTGGCAGTACATCTACGTATTAGTCATCGCTATTACCATGGTCGAGGTGAGCCCCACGTT
CTGCTTCACTCTCCCCATCTCCCCCCCCTCCCCACCCCCAATTTTGTATTTATTTATTTTTTAATTATTT
TGTGCAGCGATGGGGGCGGGGNNNNN
